Addgene plasmid #51251: pEF5/FRT/DEST-3xHA/mGli2 P1-6A
Purpose: Encodes N-3xHA-TEV-mouseGli2-C; amino acids 789,805,817,848,923,956 mutated to Ala
Depositing lab: Rajat Rohatgi. Depositing organization: Stanford University. Publication: Gli Protein Activity Is Controlled by Multisite Phosphorylation in Vertebrate Hedgehog Signaling. Niewiadomski P, Kong JH, Ahrends R, Ma Y, Humke EW, Khan S, Teruel MN, Novitch BG, Rohatgi R. Cell Rep. 2013 Dec 24. pii: S2211-1247(13)00733-X. doi: 10.1016/j.celrep.2013.12.003. PubMed 24373970.
Backbone
  Vector backbone: pEF5-FRT-DEST
  Backbone manufacturer: Invitrogen
  Vector type: Mammalian Expression ; Flpin system
  Selectable markers: Hygromycin
Growth in bacteria
  Bacterial resistance: Ampicillin, 100 μg/mL
  Growth temperature: 37°C
  Growth strain: DH5alpha
  Copy number: High Copy
Gene/Insert
  Gene/Insert name: Gli2
  Species: M. musculus (mouse)
  Mutation: amino acids 789,805,817,848,923,956 mutated to Ala
  Entrez Gene: Gli2
  Promoter: EF1a
  Tag / fusion protein: 3xHA-TEV (N terminal on insert)
  Cloning method: Gateway Cloning
  Sequencing primers: 5′ T7
Terms and licenses: Academic/Nonprofit Terms; Industry Terms: Not Available to Industry
How to cite: pEF5/FRT/DEST-3xHA/mGli2 P1-6A was a gift from Rajat Rohatgi (Addgene plasmid # 51251 ; http://n2t.net/addgene:51251 ; RRID:Addgene_51251)
