[The description below was written by a language model from this plasmid's Addgene catalogue record.]
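Description:
pEF5/FRT/DEST-3xHA/mGli2 P1-6A is a mammalian expression plasmid built on the commercial pEF5-FRT-DEST backbone, a Gateway destination vector designed for the Flp-In system. It is maintained in E. coli as a high-copy plasmid under ampicillin selection, and the insert was introduced by Gateway recombination. In mammalian cells the selectable marker is hygromycin. In Flp-In vectors of this type, an FRT site allows Flp recombinase to integrate the plasmid at a pre-installed FRT site in a host cell line's genome, and hygromycin resistance then selects for the integrants. This gives isogenic stable lines carrying a single copy at a defined locus. No feature table accompanies the record, so the exact layout of these backbone elements is not documented here.

The payload is mouse Gli2, a transcription factor of the Hedgehog pathway, expressed from the EF1a promoter. The protein carries an N-terminal triple HA epitope tag for detection or immunoprecipitation, followed by a TEV protease cleavage site that allows the tag to be removed. The "P1-6A" variant has six residues (positions 789, 805, 817, 848, 923 and 956) changed to alanine. Alanine cannot be phosphorylated, and the associated publication concerns control of Gli protein activity by multisite phosphorylation in vertebrate Hedgehog signalling, so the construct appears intended as a phosphorylation-deficient mutant. Its likely use is to generate stable cell lines with uniform expression in which this mutant's behaviour can be compared with wild-type or other Gli2 variants, though the record does not describe specific experiments.
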