>Addgene plasmid #51251 | pEF5/FRT/DEST-3xHA/mGli2 P1-6A | addgene partial sequence | sequence record 79257 | T7 5'-TAATACGACTCACTATAGGG-3'
CCGAGCTCGGATCCACTAGTCCAGTGTGGTGGAATTCTGCAGATATCAACAAGTTTGTACAAAAAAGCAG
GCTGGCGCCGGAACCAATTCAGTCGACATGTATCCATACGATGTTCCAGATTACGCTTATCCTTATGACG
TACCTGACTATGCATACCCTTATGATGTACCAGACTACGCTGGCGCGGTACCAAGCGGAGGAAGCGAGAA
TCTTTATTTTCAGGGCACTGGAGGAACGAGTCGACAAATGGAGACTTCTGCCCCAGCCCCTGCACTGGAG
AAGAAAGAAGCCAAGAGTGGTCTCTTGGAGGACAGCAGCTTCCCCGACCCAGGGAAAAAGGCCTGTCCTC
TGGCGGTGGCCGCAGCTGTAGCCGCCCACGGAGTTCCTCAGCAGCTCCTGCCGGCTTTCCACGCGCCTTT
GCCGATTGACATGAGACACCAGGAGGGAAGGTACCATTATGACCCTCACTCTGTCCACAGTGTACACGGG
CCTCCCACCCTAAGTGGCAGCCCTGTCATCTCAGATATCTCCTTGATACGACTTTCTCCACACCCTGCTG
GCCCTGGAGAGTCACCCTTCAGCGCCCACCACCCCTACGTGAACCCCCATATGGAGCACTACCTCCGGTC
TGTGCACAGCAGCCCCACACTCTCAATGATCTCTGCCGCCAGGGGCCTCAGCCCTGCTGATGTGGCCCAC
GAACATCTGAAAGAGAGGGGACTCTTTAGCCTCGCAGCCCCAGGCACCAACCCTTCAGACTATTACCACC
AGATGACCCTCATGGCAAGCCACCCCACCCCTTATGGGG
