>Addgene plasmid #51251 | pEF5/FRT/DEST-3xHA/mGli2 P1-6A | addgene partial sequence | sequence record 80047 | mGli2-F2
GCTGCCCAGCCAGCGGCTACCAGAGCTGACCGAAGTGACGATGCTGAGCCAGCTGCAGGAACGAAGAGAC
GCCTCCACCAGCACCATGAGCTCGGCCTACACTGTGAGCCGCCGCTCCGCTGGCATCTCCCCATACTTCT
CTAGCCGTCGCTCCGCCGAGGCTTCGCCTCTCGGTGGCCTACGCCCGCACAACGCCAGCTCAGCAGACTC
CTATGACCCCATCTCCACAGATGCCTCTCGGCGCTCCGCTGAAGCCAGCCAGTGCAGTGGCGGTGGCCCA
GGGCTGCTCAACCTCACACCTGCGCAGCAGTACAACCTGCGTGCCAAGTACGCAGCGGCCACAGGTGGAC
CACCGCCCACGCCACTGCCGGGCCTCGATCGTGTAAGCCTTCGTACCCGCCTGGCCTTGCTGGATGCTCC
TGAGCGTGCACTTCCTGGTGCCTGCCCACATCCACTGGGGCCACGGCGTGGCGCCGATGGGCCTACCTAT
AGCCATGGTCATGGCCATGGCTACGCAGGTGCGGCTCCAGCATTCCCCCACGAGGGGCCAAACAGCAGCA
CACGGCGGGCCGCCGACCCTGTGCGGCGCCCTGACCCCCTTATTCTGCCTCGAGTGCAACGTTTCCACAG
TACCCACAACATGAATCCAGGTTCACTGCCACCCTGCGCTGATCGGCGTGGCCTGCACGTACAGAGCCAC
CCCAGCGTAGACAGCAACCTGACCCGCAACGCCTACTCTCCCAGACCCCCTAGCATCAATGAGAACGTGG
TGATGGAGGCCGTGGCTGCTGGGGTAGACGGCCCAGGGCTAGAGTGCGACCTGGGGCTGGTGGAGGATGA
GCTGGTGCTGCCAGATGATGTGGTACAGTACATCAAGG
